Addgene plasmid #207029: PCUP1-4V5-Pho8-Met
Purpose: Expression of 4V5-Pho8 under CPU1 promoter.
Depositing lab: Zhiping Xie. Depositing organization: Shanghai Jiao Tong University. Publication: Membrane recruitment of Atg8 by Hfl1 facilitates turnover of vacuolar membrane proteins in yeast cells approaching stationary phase. He CW, Cui XF, Ma SJ, Xu Q, Ran YP, Chen WZ, Mu JX, Li H, Zhu J, Gong Q, Xie Z. BMC Biol. 2021 Jun 4;19(1):117. doi: 10.1186/s12915-021-01048-7. PubMed 34088313.
Backbone
  Vector backbone: ClhN-Met
  Vector type: Yeast Expression
Growth in bacteria
  Bacterial resistance: Ampicillin, 100 μg/mL
  Growth temperature: 37°C
  Growth strain: DH5alpha
  Copy number: High Copy
Gene/Insert
  Gene/Insert name: Pho8
  Species: S. cerevisiae (budding yeast)
  Promoter: pCUP1
  Tag / fusion protein: 4xV5 (N terminal on insert)
  Cloning method: Restriction Enzyme; 5′ cloning site unknown (unknown if destroyed)
Terms and licenses: Academic/Nonprofit Terms; Industry Terms: Not Available to Industry
How to cite: PCUP1-4V5-Pho8-Met was a gift from Zhiping Xie (Addgene plasmid # 207029 ; http://n2t.net/addgene:207029 ; RRID:Addgene_207029)
