[The description below was written by a language model from this plasmid's Addgene catalogue record and pLannotate feature annotations shown in this document.]
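Description:
PCUP1-4V5-Pho8-Met is a yeast expression plasmid of about 7 kb built on the ClhN-Met backbone, made to express an N-terminally 4xV5-tagged version of the Saccharomyces cerevisiae vacuolar alkaline phosphatase Pho8. It is propagated in E. coli through a high-copy ColE1/pUC-type origin with ampicillin selection (AmpR under its own bla promoter). The annotation also picks up short remnants of lacI, rop and bom, as well as T7 and SP6 promoters flanking the cloning region. No yeast replication origin (2μ or CEN/ARS) appears in the feature table. This would be consistent with an integrating design, but the record does not state how the plasmid is maintained in yeast.

The expression cassette consists of the copper-inducible CUP1 metallothionein promoter, the PHO8 coding sequence and the ADH1 transcription terminator. The gap of roughly 200 bp between the promoter and the annotated PHO8 CDS is unannotated. It presumably holds the four V5 epitopes described in the catalogue entry, though the tag itself was not detected as a feature. Yeast selection relies on a MET17 (MET15) marker driven by its native methionine-repressible promoter, which complements methionine auxotrophy in met15 strains. This marker, together with an adjacent tRNA sequence, is flanked by two loxP sites in the same orientation, so Cre recombinase can excise it and allow the marker to be reused.

Copper-tunable expression of V5-tagged Pho8 lets this vacuolar membrane protein be followed by anti-V5 detection. The associated work concerns the turnover of vacuolar membrane proteins in yeast cells approaching stationary phase.
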