Features (pLannotate 1.2.2; 17 found; start..end, strand, type, name):
     54..73      -  misc_feature   MCS (fragment): pBluescript multiple cloning site
     74..308     +  promoter       CUP1 promoter: S. cerevisiae CUP1; inducible metallothionein promoter, regulated by Cu2+
    510..2207    +  CDS            PHO8: PPB_YEAST - Experimental evidence at protein level: Swiss-Prot protein existence level 1. Phosphatase with broad substrate specificity. A truncated (soluble) version of the protein is responsible for the production of (E,E)-farnesol from (E,E)-farnesyl diphosphate. Acts as a fructose-2,6- bisphosphate 6-phosphatase (PubMed:1848184). From Saccharomyces cerevisiae (strain ATCC 204508 / S288c) (Baker's yeast).
   2246..2433    +  terminator     ADH1 terminator: S. cerevisiae ADH1; transcription terminator for the S. cerevisiae alcohol dehydrogenase 1 (ADH1) gene
   2485..2518    -  protein_bind   loxP: Cre-mediated recombination occurs in the 8-bp core sequence (GCATACAT). Cre recombinase
   2701..4035    -  CDS            MET17: O-acetylserine and O-acetylhomoserine sulfhydrylase, required for sulfur amino acid synthesis; S. cerevisiae MET17 MET15; MET25
   4036..4386    -  promoter       MET17 promoter: S. cerevisiae MET17; expression is repressed by methionine; MET15; MET25
   4386..4486    -  ncRNA          tRNA: Accession: RF00005 - tRNA
   4539..4572    -  protein_bind   loxP: Cre-mediated recombination occurs in the 8-bp core sequence (GCATACAT). Cre recombinase
   4626..4644    -  promoter       T7 promoter: promoter for bacteriophage T7 RNA polymerase
   4666..4719    -  CDS            lacI (fragment): lac repressor; lacI; The lac repressor binds to the lac operator to inhibit transcription in E. coli. This inhibition can be relieved by adding lactose or isopropyl-β-D-thiogalactopyranoside (IPTG).
   4902..5490    -  rep_origin     ori: high-copy-number ColE1/pMB1/pBR322/pUC origin of replication
   5661..6521    -  CDS            AmpR: β-lactamase; bla; confers resistance to ampicillin, carbenicillin, and related antibiotics
   6522..6626    -  promoter       AmpR promoter: bla
   6721..6756    +  CDS            rop (fragment): Rop protein, which maintains plasmids at low copy number; rop
   6858..6909    +  misc_feature   bom (fragment): basis of mobility region from pBR322
   6972..2       +  promoter       SP6 promoter (across the origin): promoter for bacteriophage SP6 RNA polymerase
>Addgene plasmid #207029 | PCUP1-4V5-Pho8-Met | addgene full sequence | sequence record 423111 | Addgene NGS Result
GAACGCGGCCGCCAGCTGAAGCTTCGTACGCTGCAGGTCGTGGGATTCCTGGGCGAGGTCGACGGTATCG
ATACTAGTTAGAAAAAGACATTTTTGCTGTCAGTCACTGTCAAGAGATTCTTTTGCTGGCATTTCTTCTA
GAAGCAAAAAGAGCGATGCGTCTTTTCCGCTGAACCGTTCCAGCAAAAAAGACTACCAACGCAATATGGA
TTGTCAGAATCATATAAAAGAGAAGCAAATAACTCCTTGTCTTGTATCAATTGCATTATAATATCTTCTT
GTTAGTGCAATATCATATAGAAGTCATCGCTAGCATGGGTAAACCAATTCCAAATCCATTGTTGGGTTTG
GATTCTACTCCTAGCGGTAAACCAATTCCAAATCCATTGTTGGGTTTGGATTCTACTCCTAGCGGTAAAC
CAATTCCAAATCCATTGTTGGGTTTGGATTCTACTCCTAGCGGTAAACCAATTCCAAATCCATTGTTGGG
TTTGGATTCTACTCCTAGGATGATGACTCACACATTACCAAGCGAACAGACACGTCTTGTTCCTGGATCT
GACTCGAGCTCTCGTCCTAAAAAGAGACGGATCTCGAAGAGATCAAAGATAATAGTATCCACTGTGGTCT
GTATTGGTTTGTTGCTGGTTTTAGTGCAACTGGCATTTCCAAGCAGTTTTGCATTACGTTCTGCATCACA
CAAGAAGAAGAATGTCATATTCTTCGTGACGGATGGGATGGGACCTGCGTCTTTGTCCATGGCAAGATCA
TTCAACCAGCATGTTAATGATTTACCTATAGACGACATCCTGACACTTGACGAGCATTTTATCGGGTCTT
CGAGAACAAGGTCCTCGGACTCACTAGTCACTGACTCAGCTGCGGGCGCCACCGCATTTGCATGTGCATT
AAAGAGCTATAATGGGGCCATCGGTGTTGATCCGCATCACAGACCTTGTGGTACAGTGCTCGAGGCGGCT
AAGTTAGCAGGTTATCTCACTGGGCTTGTTGTTACGACAAGAATCACAGATGCCACTCCGGCTTCATTCA
GTTCACATGTTGATTACAGATGGCAGGAAGATCTTATCGCTACGCACCAGTTAGGCGAATATCCTCTGGG
GAGAGTAGTAGACTTACTCATGGGTGGCGGCAGGAGCCATTTCTACCCTCAAGGCGAAAAGGCTTCTCCA
TATGGTCACCACGGTGCTAGAAAAGATGGAAGAGATTTAATCGATGAGGCTCAATCTAATGGCTGGCAGT
ACGTGGGTGACCGTAAAAATTTTGATTCTTTGTTGAAAAGCCACGGTGAAAACGTTACTTTACCTTTCTT
GGGTCTCTTTGCAGATAACGACATTCCTTTTGAAATTGACAGAGATGAAAAGGAGTATCCTTCCCTTAAG
GAACAAGTCAAGGTGGCTTTGGGTGCCTTGGAAAAAGCTTCCAATGAGGACAAAGATTCTAATGGGTTTT
TCTTAATGGTGGAAGGCTCCAGAATTGATCATGCTGGTCACCAAAACGATCCAGCTTCGCAGGTAAGGGA
GGTGTTGGCTTTCGATGAAGCATTCCAATACGTTTTGGAGTTTGCTGAAAATTCCGATACGGAGACTGTT
TTGGTCTCTACGTCGGATCATGAAACGGGTGGTTTAGTCACTTCAAGACAAGTCACTGCTAGCTATCCTC
AGTATGTCTGGTATCCACAGGTGCTCGCCAACGCCACCCATTCAGGTGAGTTTTTGAAAAGAAAACTAGT
AGATTTTGTTCATGAGCATAAGGGCGCAAGCAGCAAAATAGAAAATTTCATCAAACATGAGATCCTGGAA
AAAGATTTGGGTATTTACGATTACACGGATAGCGATTTAGAAACATTAATTCATTTGGATGACAACGCAA
ATGCTATCCAAGACAAACTGAATGACATGGTATCATTTAGGGCCCAAATTGGCTGGACCACGCATGGTCA
CAGCGCAGTCGACGTCAACATATATGCATACGCCAATAAGAAAGCTACATGGTCATATGTCTTGAACAAT
TTACAAGGCAATCACGAAAATACGGAAGTTGGCCAGTTCTTAGAAAACTTTTTAGAATTGAACCTGAACG
AAGTCACTGATTTGATTAGGGACACCAAACACACATCAGATTTTGATGCTACAGAAATAGCTAGTGAAGT
ACAACATTATGACGAATACTACCATGAGTTGACCAACTGATCCTATCTAACTCTCGGCGCGCCACTTCTA
AATAAGCGAATTTCTTATGATTTATGATTTTTATTATTAAATAAGTTATAAAAAAAATAAGTGTATACAA
ATTTTAAAGTGACTCTTAGGTTTTAAAACGAAAATTCTTATTCTTGAGTAACTCTTTCCTGTAGGTCAGG
TTGCTTTCTCAGGTATAGTATGAGGTCGCTCTTATTGACCACACCTCTACCGGCAGATCCGCTAGGGATA
ACAGGGTAATATCTGCAGGTCGACAACCCTTAATATAACTTCGTATAATGTATGCTATACGAAGTTATTA
GGTCTAGATGCGAATTAACACTGTTCTTTGATGTTAGAACAATTTAGGTTCAAAGTACGAGTCACGACAT
GTAACAAGGGAAAAAAAGGATATTCATTTCAATAAAGTTCGTTTTATAAAAGTATAGTACTTGTGAGAGA
AAGTAGGTTTATACATAATTTTACAACTCATTACGCACACTCATGGTTTTTGGCCAGCGAAAACAGTTTC
AAAAGATTGCTGGAAGTCTGCAATAATGTCATCAATAAATTCGATACCAACAGAGACACGAATTAAGTCC
TTGGTAACACCAGATGCCAACTTTTCTTTGTCATTTAATTGTTTGTGGGTAGTGAAGTATGGAGCAATGA
CTAAGGTCTTGGCATCACCAACATTGGCCAAGTTAGAGGCAAGCTTTAAATTGTCAACAACTTGAGCACC
AGAAAGTTTGAATGGGTCAGTTTCCTTGTCGGCATTTGGTAAGTCTTTTACACCGAAAGATAAGACACCA
CCGAAACCGTTAGATAGATACTTCTTAGCATTTTCATGATGAGAATGAGATGCTAAACCAGGGTATGAAA
CCCAAGATACGTATGGGGATTGTTCTAACCATTTGGCTAACTTCAATGCATTTTCACCGTGTCTTTCAGC
TCTCAAAGATAATGTTTCAACACCTTGTAGTAGCAAGAAAGAGGCAAATGGGTTCATCAATGGACCCAAA
TCTCTTAATAGTTCAGTTCTAACATGAACGATGTATGCCAAGTTACCGTAGGCTTCATTGTAGATAGTAC
CGTGATATCCTTCGGCAGGTTGAGAGAATTGAGGGAACTTTTCTGGGTAGTCCTTCCATGGGAACTTACC
AGAGTCAACAATAATACCACCGATAGTAGTACCATGACCACCAATCCATTTGGTAGCAGAATGTGTTACA
ATATCAGCACCGTATTTAATTGGCTGACAGAAGTAACCACCGGCACCAAATGTGTTGTCAACGACAACTG
GAATACCGTGTTTGTGAGCAATTGCAACAATTTTTTCAAAATCCGGAACATTGTACTTTGGATTACCAAT
GGTTTCCAAATAAACAGCCTTGGTTCTTTCATCAAAGACCTTTTCGAATTCTTCTGGATTGTCACCTTCA
ACAAATCTAGCCTCGATACCAAATCTTTTGAACGAGATTTTGAACTGGTTATAAGTACCACCGTATAAGT
AAGAAGTGGAAACGATGTTGTCACCAGTGTGTGCCAAACCTTGGATGGCAAGGGTTTGAGCGGCTTGACC
GGAGGAAACAGCCAAAGCAGCAGCACCACCTTCTAAAGCAGCAATTCTTTCTTCCAAAACATTACTGGTT
GGGTTTTGGAAACGGGAATAGACGTAACCTGGAACTTCTAGACCAAACAATTGCGAACCATGCTTAGAGT
TTTCGAAAACATAAGAAGTGGTGGCGTAAATTGGTACAGCTCTGGATCTGTGAGCATTGTCACCAGGGTT
CTCTTGGCCGGCGTGTAGTTGAACAGTATCGAAATGAGATGGCATTGTATGGATGGGGGTAATAGAATTG
TATCTATGTATCTGACGACCCTGTATTACACGAAGGAAATAGTAGATGAAAAGACAAGAGAGCAAGAAAA
AGGAAAAACTTCCTTTCTAACAGACGCTTTACTTAACCTTATATATATCTTATTTTTTTCATCGAGCGTG
TTCAATTGGACAAGGTGCCACCTTTTCGACACTTCGGTTATTATGTTACACAGTTTTCATGAGGATGGCG
CCTTGACTAACTTAATTAGTCATTTGCCAACCACCACAGTTCCCCAATATCGACAGCTTCACGTGCCATT
TGCCATTTTGCGATCATGTGACCTCAAGAGAAAAAGCAAAAAATAATGAGAGCTAAGGGATTCGAACCCT
TGCATCCGAAGATATCAGAGATTTTAGAGGTTAAATCCACCTAAATCTGACGCCTTAAACCACTCGGCCA
AACTCCCATTGTATGTTGGAAGAATTGGATTTAAATGGAGCTCTCGAGAACCCTTAATATAACTTCGTAT
AATGTATGCTATACGAAGTTATTAGGTGATATCAGATCCACTAGTGGCCTATGCGGCCGCGGATCTGCCG
GTCTCCCTATAGTGAGTCGTATTAATTTCGATAAGCCAGGTTAACCTGCATTAATGAATCGGCCAACGCG
CGGGGAGAGGCGGTTTGCGTATTGGGCGCTCTTCCGCTTCCTCGCTCACTGACTCGCTGCGCTCGGTCGT
TCGGCTGCGGCGAGCGGTATCAGCTCACTCAAAGGCGGTAATACGGTTATCCACAGAATCAGGGGATAAC
GCAGGAAAGAACATGTGAGCAAAAGGCCAGCAAAAGGCCAGGAACCGTAAAAAGGCCGCGTTGCTGGCGT
TTTTCCATAGGCTCCGCCCCCCTGACGAGCATCACAAAAATCGACGCTCAAGTCAGAGGTGGCGAAACCC
GACAGGACTATAAAGATACCAGGCGTTTCCCCCTGGAAGCTCCCTCGTGCGCTCTCCTGTTCCGACCCTG
CCGCTTACCGGATACCTGTCCGCCTTTCTCCCTTCGGGAAGCGTGGCGCTTTCTCATAGCTCACGCTGTA
GGTATCTCAGTTCGGTGTAGGTCGTTCGCTCCAAGCTGGGCTGTGTGCACGAACCCCCCGTTCAGCCCGA
CCGCTGCGCCTTATCCGGTAACTATCGTCTTGAGTCCAACCCGGTAAGACACGACTTATCGCCACTGGCA
GCAGCCACTGGTAACAGGATTAGCAGAGCGAGGTATGTAGGCGGTGCTACAGAGTTCTTGAAGTGGTGGC
CTAACTACGGCTACACTAGAAGAACAGTATTTGGTATCTGCGCTCTGCTGAAGCCAGTTACCTTCGGAAA
AAGAGTTGGTAGCTCTTGATCCGGCAAACAAACCACCGCTGGTAGCGGTGGTTTTTTTGTTTGCAAGCAG
CAGATTACGCGCAGAAAAAAAGGATCTCAAGAAGATCCTTTGATCTTTTCTACGGGGTCTGACGCTCAGT
GGAACGAAAACTCACGTTAAGGGATTTTGGTCATGAGATTATCAAAAAGGATCTTCACCTAGATCCTTTT
AAATTAAAAATGAAGTTTTAAATCAATCTAAAGTATATATGAGTAAACTTGGTCTGACAGTTACCAATGC
TTAATCAGTGAGGCACCTATCTCAGCGATCTGTCTATTTCGTTCATCCATAGTTGCCTGACTCCCCGTCG
TGTAGATAACTACGATACGGGAGGGCTTACCATCTGGCCCCAGTGCTGCAATGATACCGCGAGACCCACG
CTCACCGGCTCCAGATTTATCAGCAATAAACCAGCCAGCCGGAAGGGCCGAGCGCAGAAGTGGTCCTGCA
ACTTTATCCGCCTCCATCCAGTCTATTAATTGTTGCCGGGAAGCTAGAGTAAGTAGTTCGCCAGTTAATA
GTTTGCGCAACGTTGTTGCCATTGCTACAGGCATCGTGGTGTCACGCTCGTCGTTTGGTATGGCTTCATT
CAGCTCCGGTTCCCAACGATCAAGGCGAGTTACATGATCCCCCATGTTGTGCAAAAAAGCGGTTAGCTCC
TTCGGTCCTCCGATCGTTGTCAGAAGTAAGTTGGCCGCAGTGTTATCACTCATGGTTATGGCAGCACTGC
ATAATTCTCTTACTGTCATGCCATCCGTAAGATGCTTTTCTGTGACTGGTGAGTACTCAACCAAGTCATT
CTGAGAATAGTGTATGCGGCGACCGAGTTGCTCTTGCCCGGCGTCAATACGGGATAATACCGCGCCACAT
AGCAGAACTTTAAAAGTGCTCATCATTGGAAAACGTTCTTCGGGGCGAAAACTCTCAAGGATCTTACCGC
TGTTGAGATCCAGTTCGATGTAACCCACTCGTGCACCCAACTGATCTTCAGCATCTTTTACTTTCACCAG
CGTTTCTGGGTGAGCAAAAACAGGAAGGCAAAATGCCGCAAAAAAGGGAATAAGGGCGACACGGAAATGT
TGAATACTCATACTCTTCCTTTTTCAATATTATTGAAGCATTTATCAGGGTTATTGTCTCATGAGCGGAT
ACATATTTGAATGTATTTAGAAAAATAAACAAATAGGGGTTCCGCGCACATTTCCCCGAAAAGTGCCACC
TGACGTCTAAGAAACCATTATTATCATGACATTAACCTATAAAAATAGGCGTATCACGAGGCCCTTTCGT
CTCGCGCGTTTCGGTGATGACGGTGAAAACCTCTGACACATGCAGCTCCCGGAGACGGTCACAGCTTGTC
TGTAAGCGGATGCCGGGAGCAGACAAGCCCGTCAGGGCGCGTCAGCGGGTGTTGGCGGGTGTCGGGGCTG
GCTTAACTATGCGGCATCAGAGCAGATTGTACTGAGAGTGCACCATATGGACATATTGTCGTTAGAACGC
GGCTACAATTAATACATAACCTTATGTATCATACACATACGATTTAGGTGACACTATA
